>Addgene plasmid #38849 | TP53I3 | depositor partial sequence | sequence record 48907 | TP53I3 sequence 1090 bps
ATGCACCATCATCATCATCATTCTTCTGGTGTAGATCTGGGTACCGAGAACCTGTACTTCCAATCCATGT
TAGCCGTGCACTTTGACAAGCCGGGAGGACCGGAAAACCTCTACGTGAAGGAGGTGGCCAAGCCGAGCCC
GGGGGAGGGTGAAGTCCTCCTGAAGGTGGCGGCCAGCGCCCTGAACCGGGCGGACTTAATGCAGAGACAA
GGCCAGTATGACCCACCTCCAGGAGCCAGCAACATTTTGGGACTTGAGGCATCTGGACATGTGGCAGAGC
TGGGGCCTGGCTGCCAGGGACACTGGAAGATCGGGGACACAGCCATGGCTCTGCTCCCCGGTGGGGGCCA
GGCTCAGTACGTCACTGTCCCCGAAGGGCTCCTCATGCCTATCCCAGAGGGATTGACCCTGACCCAGGCT
GCAGCCATCCCAGAGGCCTGGCTCACCGCCTTCCAGCTGTTACATCTTGTGGGAAATGTTCAGGCTGGAG
ACTATGTGCTAATCCATGCAGGACTGAGTGGTGTGGGCACAGCTGCTATCCAACTCACCCGGATGGCTGG
AGCTATTCCTCTGGTCACAGCTGGCTCCCAGAAGAAGCTTCAAATGGCAGAAAAGCTTGGAGCAGCTGCT
GGATTCAATTACAAAAAAGAGGATTTCTCTGAAGCAACGCTGAAATTCACCAAAGGTGCTGGAGTTAATC
TTATTCTAGACTGCATAGGCGGATCCTACTGGGAGAAGAACGTCAACTGCCTGGCTCTTGATGGTCGATG
GGTTCTCTATGGTCTGATGGGAGGAGGTGACATCAATGGGCCCCTGTTTTCAAAGCTACTTTTTAAGCGA
GGAAGTCTGATCACCAGTTTGCTGAGGTCTAGGGACAATAAGTACAAGCAAATGCTGGTGAATGCTTTCA
CGGAGCAAATTCTGCCTCACTTCTCCACGGAGGGCCCCCAACGTCTGCTGCCGGTTCTGGACAGAATCTA
CCCAGTGACCGAAATCCAGGAGGCCCATAAGTACATGGAGGCCAACAAGAACATAGGCAAGATCGTCCTG
GAACTGCCCCAGTGACAGTAAAGGTGGATACGGATCCGAA
