>Addgene plasmid #38849 | TP53I3 | addgene partial sequence | sequence record 50365 | T7 5'-TAATACGACTCACTATAGGG-3'
ATATTTTGTTTACTTTAAGAAGGAGATATACATATGCACCATCATCATCATCATTCTTCTGGTGTAGATC
TGGGTACCGAGAACCTGTACTTCCAATCCATGTTAGCCGTGCACTTTGACAAGCCGGGAGGACCGGAAAA
CCTCTACGTGAAGGAGGTGGCCAAGCCGAGCCCGGGGGAGGGTGAAGTCCTCCTGAAGGTGGCGGCCAGC
GCCCTGAACCGGGCGGACTTAATGCAGAGACAAGGCCAGTATGACCCACCTCCAGGAGCCAGCAACATTT
TGGGACTTGAGGCATCTGGACATGTGGCAGAGCTGGGGCCTGGCTGCCAGGGACACTGGAAGATCGGGGA
CACAGCCATGGCTCTGCTCCCCGGTGGGGGCCAGGCTCAGTACGTCACTGTCCCCGAAGGGCTCCTCATG
CCTATCCCAGAGGGATTGACCCTGACCCAGGCTGCAGCCATCCCAGAGGCCTGGCTCACCGCCTTCCAGC
TGTTACATCTTGTGGGAAATGTTCAGGCTGGAGACTATGTGCTAATCCATGCAGGACTGAGTGGTGTGGG
CACAGCTGCTATCCAACTCACCCGGATGGCTGGAGCTATTCCTCTGGTCACAGCTGGCTCCCAGAAGAAG
CTTCAAATGGCAGAAAAGCTTGGAGCAGCTGCTGGATTCAATTACAAAAAAGAGGATTTCTCTGAAGCAA
CGCTGAAATTCACCAAAGGTGCTGGAGTTAATCTTATTCTAGACTGCATAGGCGGATCCTACTGGGAGAA
GAACGTCAACTGCCTGGCTCTTGATGGTCGATGGGTTCTCTATGGTCTGATGGGAGGAGGTGACATCAAT
GGGCCCCTGTTTTCAAAGCTACTTTTTAAGCGAGGAAGTCTGATCACCAGTTTGCTGA
