>Addgene plasmid #38849 | TP53I3 | addgene partial sequence | sequence record 50366 | T7_term
CTTCGGGCTTGTAGCAGCCGGATCTCAGTGGTGGTGGTGGTGGTGCTCGAGTGCGGCCGCAAGCTTGTCG
ACGGAGCTCGAATTCGGATCCGTATCCACCTTTACTGTCACTGGGGCAGTTCCAGGACGATCTTGCCTAT
GTTCTTGTTGGCCTCCATGTACTTATGGGCCTCCTGGATTTCGGTCACTGGGTAGATTCTGTCCAGAACC
GGCAGCAGACGTTGGGGGCCCTCCGTGGAGAAGTGAGGCAGAATTTGCTCCGTGAAAGCATTCACCAGCA
TTTGCTTGTACTTATTGTCCCTAGACCTCAGCAAACTGGTGATCAGACTTCCTCGCTTAAAAAGTAGCTT
TGAAAACAGGGGCCCATTGATGTCACCTCCTCCCATCAGACCATAGAGAACCCATCGACCATCAAGAGCC
AGGCAGTTGACGTTCTTCTCCCAGTAGGATCCGCCTATGCAGTCTAGAATAAGATTAACTCCAGCACCTT
TGGTGAATTTCAGCGTTGCTTCAGAGAAATCCTCTTTTTTGTAATTGAATCCAGCAGCTGCTCCAAGCTT
TTCTGCCATTTGAAGCTTCTTCTGGGAGCCAGCTGTGACCAGAGGAATAGCTCCAGCCATCCGGGTGAGT
TGGATAGCAGCTGTGCCCACACCACTCAGTCCTGCATGGATTAGCACATAGTCTCCAGCCTGAACATTTC
CCACAAGATGTAACAGCTGGAAGGCGGTGAGCCAGGCCTCTGGGATGGCTGCAGCCTGGGTCAGGGTCAA
TCCCTCTGGGATAGGCATGAGGAGCCCTTCGGGGACAGTGACGTACTGAGCCTGGCCCCCACCGGGGAGC
AGAGCCATGGCTGTGTCCCCGATCTTCCAGTGTCCCTGGCAGCCAGGCCCACTCGC
