[The description below was written by a language model from this plasmid's Addgene catalogue record.]
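Description:
TP53I3 is a bacterial expression plasmid built on the pNIC28-Bsa4 backbone from the SGC, made to produce recombinant human protein for structure determination. It is a low-copy plasmid selected with kanamycin in E. coli. The record does not list the origin of replication or the promoter. The use of T7 and T7-terminator sequencing primers indicates that the insert lies between T7 promoter and terminator sequences, the usual arrangement for inducible expression in strains that supply T7 RNA polymerase.

The insert is a roughly 1.1 kb coding fragment of human TP53I3 (tumor protein p53 inducible protein 3, isoform 1, transcript variant 1), introduced by ligation-independent cloning. The record cautions that it may not be the full open reading frame, as is common for constructs whose boundaries were chosen to favour soluble, crystallisable protein. The protein carries an N-terminal His tag followed by a TEV protease recognition site. The tag allows capture by immobilised metal affinity chromatography, and TEV cleavage then removes it to leave near-native protein. The alternative names include a PDB entry, which suggests that this construct or a closely related one yielded a deposited structure. Beyond crystallography, the plasmid would suit any application needing purified recombinant TP53I3, such as biochemical or biophysical characterisation. No annotated feature table accompanies the record, so backbone elements beyond those named above cannot be confirmed from it.
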