Addgene plasmid #38849: TP53I3
Purpose: Bacterial expression for structure determination; may not be full ORF
Depositing lab: Nicola Burgess-Brown. Depositing organization: University of Oxford.
Backbone
  Vector backbone: pNIC28-Bsa4
  Backbone manufacturer: SGC
  Vector type: Bacterial Expression
Growth in bacteria
  Bacterial resistance: Kanamycin, 50 μg/mL
  Growth temperature: 37°C
  Growth strain: Mach1
  Copy number: Low Copy
Gene/Insert
  Gene/Insert name: TP53I3 (alt names: tumor protein p53 inducible protein 3 [isoform 1; tv1]; PDB:2J8Z)
  Species: H. sapiens (human)
  Insert size (bp): 1090
  Entrez Gene: TP53I3 (a.k.a. BOS_11825)
  Tag / fusion protein: His Tev (N terminal on insert)
  Cloning method: Ligation Independent Cloning
  Sequencing primers: 5′ T7; 3′ T7-term
Terms and licenses: Academic/Nonprofit Terms; Industry Terms: Not Available to Industry
How to cite: TP53I3 was a gift from Nicola Burgess-Brown (Addgene plasmid # 38849 ; http://n2t.net/addgene:38849 ; RRID:Addgene_38849)
